Addgene plasmid #91911: pC021 - LbmCas13a from Lachnospiraceae bacterium MA2020
Purpose: Expresses LbmCas13a for bacterial expression and contains backbone for spacer cloning
Depositing lab: Feng Zhang. Depositing organization: Broad Institute. Publication: RNA targeting with CRISPR-Cas13. Abudayyeh OO, Gootenberg JS, Essletzbichler P, Han S, Joung J, Belanto JJ, Verdine V, Cox DBT, Kellner MJ, Regev A, Lander ES, Voytas DF, Ting AY, Zhang F. Nature. 2017 Oct 4. doi: 10.1038/nature24049. PubMed 28976959.
Backbone
  Vector backbone: pACYC184
  Backbone size w/o insert (bp): 4197
  Total vector size (bp): 8345
  Vector type: Bacterial Expression
Growth in bacteria
  Bacterial resistance: Chloramphenicol, 25 μg/mL
  Growth temperature: 37°C
  Growth strain: NEB Stable
  Copy number: Low Copy
Gene/Insert
  Gene/Insert name: LbmCas13a and guide expression cassette
  Species: Lachnospiraceae bacterium MA2020
  Insert size (bp): 4148
Terms and licenses: Academic/Nonprofit Terms; Industry Terms: Not Available to Industry
How to cite: pC021 - LbmCas13a from Lachnospiraceae bacterium MA2020 was a gift from Feng Zhang (Addgene plasmid # 91911 ; http://n2t.net/addgene:91911 ; RRID:Addgene_91911)
