[The description below was written by a language model from this plasmid's Addgene catalogue record and pLannotate feature annotations shown in this document.]
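Description:
pC021 - LbmCas13a is a bacterial expression plasmid built on the pACYC184 backbone, carrying the Cas13a effector from Lachnospiraceae bacterium MA2020 together with a guide expression cassette designed to accept cloned spacers. The total construct is about 8.3 kb, of which roughly 4.1 kb is the insert. It replicates from the p15A origin, which gives a low-to-medium copy number and is compatible with ColE1-type plasmids, so a second plasmid (for example one carrying a target) can be maintained in the same E. coli cell. Selection is by chloramphenicol, through the cat gene and its native promoter. The feature table also detects a full-length tetracycline resistance gene and several short pACYC184-derived remnants (TcR fragments, an IS1 fragment, predicted open reading frame fragments), but the catalogue lists only chloramphenicol as the selection marker.

The automated annotation does not label the Cas13a coding sequence or the direct repeat/spacer region. The first ~3.4 kb of the sequence is unannotated and is where the coding sequence would be expected to lie, though the record does not confirm this. A short lac promoter match sits just upstream of that region across the plasmid's circular junction, and a strong constitutive synthetic J23119 promoter lies at its downstream end. These may drive the protein and the guide RNA respectively, but the record does not state which promoter controls which element.

Cas13a is an RNA-guided, RNA-targeting CRISPR effector. This plasmid lets users clone a spacer of choice and co-express the guide with LbmCas13a in bacteria, which suits testing RNA interference activity or comparing Cas13a orthologs.
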