Features (pLannotate 1.2.2; 12 found; start..end, strand, type, name):
   3441..3475    +  promoter       J23119 promoter: bacterial promoter (Registry of Standard Biological Parts BBa J23119)
   3623..4813    +  CDS            TcR: tetracycline efflux protein; tet; confers resistance to tetracycline
   5055..5180    -  CDS            YPB1_ECOLX (fragment): Protein predicted: Swiss-Prot protein existence level 4. From Escherichia coli.
   5316..5409    +  CDS            TcR (fragment): tetracycline efflux protein; tet; confers resistance to tetracycline
   5406..5463    -  CDS            TcR (fragment): tetracycline efflux protein; tet; confers resistance to tetracycline
   5450..5548    +  CDS            YPB2_ECOLX (fragment): Protein predicted: Swiss-Prot protein existence level 4. From Escherichia coli.
   5850..6506    -  CDS            cat: CAT_ECOLX - Experimental evidence at protein level: Swiss-Prot protein existence level 1. This enzyme is an effector of chloramphenicol resistance in bacteria. From Escherichia coli. This protein is used as a marker in many commonly used cloning vectors, such as pACYC184.
   6507..6609    -  promoter       cat promoter: promoter of the E. coli cat gene encoding chloramphenicol acetyltransferase
   6730..6873    +  mobile_element IS1 (fragment): prokaryotic transposable element IS1
   6992..7047    -  rep_origin     RSF ori (fragment): Plasmids containing the RSF 1030 origin of replication can be propagated in E. coli cells that contain additional plasmids with compatible origins.
   7135..7680    -  rep_origin     p15A ori: Plasmids containing the medium-copy-number p15A origin of replication can be propagated in E. coli cells that contain a second plasmid with the ColE1 origin.
   7718..7747    +  promoter       lac promoter: promoter for the E. coli lac operon
>Addgene plasmid #91911 | pC021 - LbmCas13a from Lachnospiraceae bacterium MA2020 | addgene full sequence | sequence record 181266 | Addgene NGS Result
AGAATCAGAACATGGTCATCCAGCCCGATAGCGACTCCCAGGTGCTGTCTCTGAGCGAGTCCCGGAGAGA
GAAGCAGTCTAGCGCCGTGTCCTCTGACACCCTGGTGAATTGCAAGGAGAAGGACGTGCTGAAGGCCTTC
CTGACAGATTACGCCGTGCTGGATGAGGACGAGCGCAACAGCCTGCTGTGGAAGCTGCGGAATCTGGTGA
ACCTGTACTTTTATGGCTCTGAGAGCATCAGGGATTACTCTTATACCAAGGAGAAGAGCGTGTGGAAGGA
GCACGACGAGCAGAAGGCCAACAAGACCCTGTTCATCGATGAGATCTGCCACATCACAAAGATCGGCAAG
AACGGCAAGGAGCAGAAGGTGCTGGACTATGAGGAGAATAGGAGCCGCTGTCGGAAGCAGAATATCAACT
ACTATCGCTCCGCCCTGAATTACGCCAAGAACAATACCAGCGGCATCTTCGAGAATGAGGATTCCAACCA
CTTTTGGATTCACCTGATCGAGAACGAGGTGGAGCGGCTGTATAATGGCATCGAGAACGGCGAGGAGTTC
AAGTTTGAGACAGGCTACATCTCTGAGAAAGTGTGGAAGGCCGTGATCAACCACCTGAGCATCAAGTACA
TCGCCCTGGGCAAGGCCGTGTATAACTATGCCATGAAGGAGCTGAGCTCCCCCGGCGACATCGAGCCTGG
CAAGATCGATGACTCCTATATCAACGGCATCACCTCTTTCGACTACGAGATCATCAAGGCCGAGGAGTCC
CTGCAGAGAGATATCTCTATGAATGTGGTGTTTGCCACAAACTACCTGGCCTGCGCCACCGTGGATACAG
ACAAGGATTTCCTGCTGTTTAGCAAGGAGGACATCAGGTCCTGCACCAAGAAGGATGGCAACCTGTGCAA
GAACATCATGCAGTTCTGGGGCGGCTATTCCACATGGAAGAATTTTTGTGAGGAGTACCTGAAGGATGAC
AAGGACGCCCTGGAGCTGCTGTACTCCCTGAAGTCTATGCTGTATTCTATGAGAAACTCTAGCTTCCACT
TTTCTACCGAGAATGTGGACAACGGCAGCTGGGATACAGAGCTGATCGGCAAGCTGTTCGAGGAGGATTG
TAACCGCGCCGCCCGGATCGAGAAGGAGAAGTTCTACAACAATAACCTGCACATGTTTTATTCCTCTAGC
CTGCTGGAGAAGGTGCTGGAGAGACTGTACTCCTCTCACCACGAGAGGGCCAGCCAGGTGCCTTCCTTCA
ACAGAGTGTTTGTGAGGAAGAATTTCCCAAGCTCCCTGTCCGAGCAGAGAATCACCCCCAAGTTTACAGA
CTCCAAGGATGAGCAGATCTGGCAGTCTGCCGTGTACTATCTGTGCAAGGAGATCTACTATAACGACTTC
CTGCAGAGCAAGGAGGCCTACAAGCTGTTTAGGGAGGGCGTGAAGAATCTGGACAAGAACGATATCAATA
ACCAGAAGGCCGCCGATAGCTTCAAGCAGGCCGTGGTGTACTATGGCAAGGCCATCGGCAACGCCACCCT
GTCCCAGGTGTGCCAGGCCATCATGACAGAGTATAATAGGCAGAATAACGACGGCCTGAAGAAGAAGAGC
GCCTACGCCGAGAAGCAGAACAGCAACAAGTACAAGCACTATCCTCTGTTCCTGAAGCAGGTGCTGCAGA
GCGCCTTTTGGGAGTACCTGGATGAGAACAAGGAGATCTATGGCTTCATCTCTGCCCAGATCCACAAGAG
CAACGTGGAGATCAAGGCCGAGGACTTTATCGCCAATTACTCTAGCCAGCAGTATAAGAAGCTGGTGGAT
AAGGTGAAGAAAACCCCTGAGCTGCAGAAGTGGTATACACTGGGCCGCCTGATCAATCCACGGCAGGCCA
ACCAGTTCCTGGGCTCCATCAGAAATTACGTGCAGTTTGTGAAGGACATCCAGAGGCGCGCCAAGGAGAA
TGGCAACCCAATCAGGAACTACTATGAGGTGCTGGAGTCCGATTCTATCATCAAGATCCTGGAGATGTGC
ACCAAGCTGAATGGCACCACAAGCAACGACATCCACGATTACTTCCGCGACGAGGATGAGTACGCCGAGT
ATATCTCCCAGTTCGTGAACTTTGGCGACGTGCACTCTGGCGCCGCCCTGAATGCCTTTTGCAACAGCGA
GTCCGAGGGCAAGAAGAACGGCATCTACTATGACGGCATCAATCCCATCGTGAATCGGAACTGGGTGCTG
TGCAAGCTGTATGGCTCCCCTGATCTGATCTCTAAGATCATCAGCCGCGTGAATGAGAACATGATCCACG
ACTTCCACAAGCAGGAGGATCTGATCCGGGAGTACCAGATCAAGGGCATCTGTTCTAACAAGAAGGAGCA
GCAGGACCTGCGCACCTTTCAGGTGCTGAAGAATCGCGTGGAGCTGCGGGATATCGTGGAGTACAGCGAG
ATCATCAACGAGCTGTATGGCCAGCTGATCAAGTGGTGCTACCTGAGAGAGAGGGACCTGATGTACTTCC
AGCTGGGCTTTCACTACCTGTGCCTGAATAACGCCTCCTCTAAGGAGGCCGATTATATCAAGATCAATGT
GGATGACCGGAACATCAGCGGCGCCATCCTGTACCAGATCGCCGCCATGTATATCAATGGCCTGCCCGTG
TACTATAAGAAGGATGACATGTACGTGGCCCTGAAGTCCGGCAAGAAGGCCTCTGACGAGCTGAATAGCA
ACGAGCAGACCTCCAAGAAGATCAACTACTTCCTGAAGTATGGCAATAACATCCTGGGCGACAAGAAGGA
TCAGCTGTACCTGGCCGGCCTGGAGCTGTTCGAGAATGTGGCCGAGCACGAGAACATCATCATCTTTAGA
AATGAGATCGACCACTTCCACTACTTTTATGACCGCGATCGGTCCATGCTGGATCTGTATTCTGAGGTGT
TTGACCGCTTCTTTACCTACGATATGAAGCTGCGGAAGAATGTGGTGAACATGCTGTATAACATCCTGCT
GGACCACAATATCGTGAGCTCCTTCGTGTTTGAGACAGGCGAGAAGAAGGTCGGCAGGGGCGATAGCGAA
GTGATCAAGCCTTCCGCCAAGATCAGACTGAGGGCCAATAACGGCGTGTCTAGCGACGTGTTCACCTACA
AAGTGGGCAGCAAGGATGAGCTGAAGATCGCCACACTGCCAGCCAAGAACGAGGAGTTTCTGCTGAATGT
GGCCAGACTGATCTACTATCCCGACATGGAGGCCGTGTCCGAGAACATGGTGAGGGAGGGCGTGGTGAAG
GTGGAGAAGTCTAATGATAAGAAGGGCAAGATCAGCAGAGGCTCCAATACCAGGTCCTCTAACCAGTCTA
AGTACAACAACAAGAGCAAGAACAGAATGAACTACTCTATGGGCAGCATCTTCGAGAAGATGGACCTGAA
GTTTGATTGATTGACAGCTAGCTCAGTCCTAGGTATAATGCTAGCGTATTGAGAAAAGCCAGATATAGTT
GGCAATAGACGGAGACGGAGATTCGTCTCGGTATTGAGAAAAGCCAGATATAGTTGGCAATAGACAAGCT
TTAATGCGGTAGTTTATCACAGTTAAATTGCTAACGCAGTCAGGCACCGTGTATGAAATCTAACAATGCG
CTCATCGTCATCCTCGGCACCGTCACCCTGGATGCTGTAGGCATAGGCTTGGTTATGCCGGTACTGCCGG
GCCTCTTGCGGGATATCGTCCATTCCGACAGCATCGCCAGTCACTATGGCGTGCTGCTAGCGCTATATGC
GTTGATGCAATTTCTATGCGCACCCGTTCTCGGAGCACTGTCCGACCGCTTTGGCCGCCGCCCAGTCCTG
CTCGCTTCGCTACTTGGAGCCACTATCGACTACGCGATCATGGCGACCACACCCGTCCTGTGGATCCTCT
ACGCCGGACGCATCGTGGCCGGCATCACCGGCGCCACAGGTGCGGTTGCTGGCGCCTATATCGCCGACAT
CACCGATGGGGAAGATCGGGCTCGCCACTTCGGGCTCATGAGCGCTTGTTTCGGCGTGGGTATGGTGGCA
GGCCCCGTGGCCGGGGGACTGTTGGGCGCCATCTCCTTGCATGCACCATTCCTTGCGGCGGCGGTGCTCA
ACGGCCTCAACCTACTACTGGGCTGCTTCCTAATGCAGGAGTCGCATAAGGGAGAGCGTCGACCGATGCC
CTTGAGAGCCTTCAACCCAGTCAGCTCCTTCCGGTGGGCGCGGGGCATGACTATCGTCGCCGCACTTATG
ACTGTCTTCTTTATCATGCAACTCGTAGGACAGGTGCCGGCAGCGCTCTGGGTCATTTTCGGCGAGGACC
GCTTTCGCTGGAGCGCGACGATGATCGGCCTGTCGCTTGCGGTATTCGGAATCTTGCACGCCCTCGCTCA
AGCCTTCGTCACTGGTCCCGCCACCAAACGTTTCGGCGAGAAGCAGGCCATTATCGCCGGCATGGCGGCC
GACGCGCTGGGCTACGTCTTGCTGGCGTTCGCGACGCGAGGCTGGATGGCCTTCCCCATTATGATTCTTC
TCGCTTCCGGCGGCATCGGGATGCCCGCGTTGCAGGCCATGCTGTCCAGGCAGGTAGATGACGACCATCA
GGGACAGCTTCAAGGATCGCTCGCGGCTCTTACCAGCCTAACTTCGATCATTGGACCGCTGATCGTCACG
GCGATTTATGCCGCCTCGGCGAGCACATGGAACGGGTTGGCATGGATTGTAGGCGCCGCCCTATACCTTG
TCTGCCTCCCCGCGTTGCGTCGCGGTGCATGGAGCCGGGCCACCTCGACCTGAATGGAAGCCGGCGGCAC
CTCGCTAACGGATTCACCACTCCAAGAATTGGAGCCAATCAATTCTTGCGGAGAACTGTGAATGCGCAAA
CCAACCCTTGGCAGAACATATCCATCGCGTCCGCCATCTCCAGCAGCCGCACGCGGCGCATCTCGGGCAG
CGTTGGGTCCTGGCCACGGGTGCGCATGATCGTGCTCCTGTCGTTGAGGACCCGGCTAGGCTGGCGGGGT
TGCCTTACTGGTTAGCAGAATGAATCACCGATACGCGAGCGAACGTGAAGCGACTGCTGCTGCAAAACGT
CTGCGACCTGAGCAACAACATGAATGGTCTTCGGTTTCCGTGTTTCGTAAAGTCTGGAAACGCGGAAGTC
CCCTACGTGCTGCTGAAGTTGCCCGCAACAGAGAGTGGAACCAACCGGTGATACCACGATACTATGACTG
AGAGTCAACGCCATGAGCGGCCTCATTTCTTATTCTGAGTTACAACAGTCCGCACCGCTGCCGGTAGCTC
CTTCCGGTGGGCGCGGGGCATGACTATCGTCGCCGCACTTATGACTGTCTTCTTTATCATGCAACTCGTA
GGACAGGTGCCGGCAGCGCCCAACAGTCCCCCGGCCACGGGGCCTGCCACCATACCCACGCCGAAACAAG
CGCCCTGCACCATTATGTTCCGGATCTGCATCGCAGGATGCTGCTGGCTACCCTGTGGAACACCTACATC
TGTATTAACGAAGCGCTAACCGTTTTTATCAGGCTCTGGGAGGCAGAATAAATGATCATATCGTCAATTA
TTACCTCCACGGGGAGAGCCTGAGCAAACTGGCCTCAGGCATTTGAGAAGCACACGGTCACACTGCTTCC
GGTAGTCAATAAACCGGTAAACCAGCAATAGACATAAGCGGCTATTTAACGACCCTGCCCTGAACCGACG
ACCGGGTCGAATTTGCTTTCGAATTTCTGCCATTCATCCGCTTATTATCACTTATTCAGGCGTAGCAACC
AGGCGTTTAAGGGCACCAATAACTGCCTTAAAAAAATTACGCCCCGCCCTGCCACTCATCGCAGTACTGT
TGTAATTCATTAAGCATTCTGCCGACATGGAAGCCATCACAAACGGCATGATGAACCTGAATCGCCAGCG
GCATCAGCACCTTGTCGCCTTGCGTATAATATTTGCCCATGGTGAAAACGGGGGCGAAGAAGTTGTCCAT
ATTGGCCACGTTTAAATCAAAACTGGTGAAACTCACCCAGGGATTGGCTGACACGAAAAACATATTCTCA
ATAAACCCTTTAGGGAAATAGGCCAGGTTTTCACCGTAACACGCCACATCTTGCGAATATATGTGTAGAA
ACTGCCGGAAATCGTCGTGGTATTCACTCCAGAGCGATGAAAACGTTTCAGTTTGCTCATGGAAAACGGT
GTAACAAGGGTGAACACTATCCCATATCACCAGCTCACCGTCTTTCATTGCCATACGGAATTCCGGATGA
GCATTCATCAGGCGGGCAAGAATGTGAATAAAGGCCGGATAAAACTTGTGCTTATTTTTCTTTACGGTCT
TTAAAAAGGCCGTAATATCCAGCTGAACGGTCTGGTTATAGGTACATTGAGCAACTGACTGAAATGCCTC
AAAATGTTCTTTACGATGCCATTGGGATATATCAACGGTGGTATATCCAGTGATTTTTTTCTCCATTTTA
GCTTCCTTAGCTCCTGAAAATCTCGATAACTCAAAAAATACGCCCGGTAGTGATCTTATTTCATTATGGT
GAAAGTTGGAACCTCTTACGTGCCGATCAACGTGTCATTTTCGCCAAAAGTTGGCCCAGGGCTTCCCGGT
ATCAACAGGGACACCAGGATTTATTTATTCTGCGAAGTGATCTTCCGTCACAGGTATTTATTCGGCGCAA
AGTGCGTCGGGTGATGCTGCCAACTTACTGATTTAGTGTATGATGGTGTTTTTGAGGTGCTCCAGTGGCT
TCTGTTTCTATCAGCTGTCCCTCCTGTTCAGCTACTGACGGGGTGGTGCGTAACGGCAAAAGCACCGCCG
GACATCAGCGCTAGCGGAGTGTATACTGGCTTACTATGTTGGCACTGATGAGGGTGTCAGTGAAGTGCTT
CATGTGGCAGGAGAAAAAAGGCTGCACCGGTGCGTCAGCAGAATATGTGATACAGGATATATTCCGCTTC
CTCGCTCACTGACTCGCTACGCTCGGTCGTTCGACTGCGGCGAGCGGAAATGGCTTACGAACGGGGCGGA
GATTTCCTGGAAGATGCCAGGAAGATACTTAACAGGGAAGTGAGAGGGCCGCGGCAAAGCCGTTTTTCCA
TAGGCTCCGCCCCCCTGACAAGCATCACGAAATCTGACGCTCAAATCAGTGGTGGCGAAACCCGACAGGA
CTATAAAGATACCAGGCGTTTCCCCCTGGCGGCTCCCTCGTGCGCTCTCCTGTTCCTGCCTTTCGGTTTA
CCGGTGTCATTCCGCTGTTATGGCCGCGTTTGTCTCATTCCACGCCTGACACTCAGTTCCGGGTAGGCAG
TTCGCTCCAAGCTGGACTGTATGCACGAACCCCCCGTTCAGTCCGACCGCTGCGCCTTATCCGGTAACTA
TCGTCTTGAGTCCAACCCGGAAAGACATGCAAAAGCACCACTGGCAGCAGCCACTGGTAATTGATTTAGA
GGAGTTAGTCTTGAAGTCATGCGCCGGTTAAGGCTAAACTGAAAGGACAAGTTTTGGTGACTGCGCTCCT
CCAAGCCAGTTACCTCGGTTCAAAGAGTTGGTAGCTCAGAGAACCTTCGAAAAACCGCCCTGCAAGGCGG
TTTTTTCGTTTTCAGAGCAAGAGATTACGCGCAGACCAAAACGATCTCAAGAAGATCATCTTATTAATCA
GATAAAATATTTCTAGATTTACACTTTATGCTTCCGGCTCGTATGTTAGGAGGTCTTATCCATGCAGATC
TCCAAGGTGAACCACAAGCACGTGGCAGTGGGACAGAAGGACAGGGAGAGAATCACCGGCTTCATCTATA
ATGACCCAGTGGGCGATGAGAAGAGCCTGGAGGACGTGGTGGCAAAGAGGGCCAACGATACCAAGGTGCT
GTTCAACGTGTTCAACACAAAGGACCTGTACGATTCTCAGGAGAGCGACAAGTCCGAGAAGGATAAGGAG
ATCATCTCCAAGGGCGCCAAGTTCGTGGCCAAGTCTTTTAACAGCGCCATCACAATCCTGAAGAAGCAGA
ATAAGATCTATTCCACCCTGACATCTCAGCAGGTCATCAAGGAGCTGAAGGACAAGTTCGGCGGCGCCCG
CATCTACGACGATGACATCGAGGAGGCCCTGACCGAGACACTGAAGAAGTCTTTTAGAAAGGAGAATGTG
AGGAACAGCATCAAGGTGCTGATCGAGAATGCAGCAGGCATCCGGAGCTCCCTGTCCAAGGACGAGGAGG
AGCTGATCCAGGAGTATTTCGTGAAGCAGCTGGTGGAGGAGTACACCAAGACAAAGCTGCAGAAGAACGT
GGTGAAGAGCATCA
